>Addgene plasmid #39094 | ASPH | depositor partial sequence | sequence record 49152 | ASPH sequence 688 bps
ATGCACCATCATCATCATCATTCTTCTGGTGTAGATCTGGGTACCGAGAACCTGTACTTCCAATCCATGC
GCTCACTCTACAATGTGAATGGACTGAAAGCACAGCCTTGGTGGACCCCAAAAGAAACGGGCTACACAGA
GTTAGTAAAGTCTTTAGAAAGAAACTGGAAGTTAATCCGAGATGAAGGCCTTGCAGTGATGGATAAAGCC
AAAGGTCTCTTCCTGCCTGAGGATGAAAACCTGAGGGAAAAAGGGGACTGGAGCCAGTTCACGCTGTGGC
AGCAAGGAAGAAGAAATGAAAATGCCTGCAAAGGAGCTCCTAAAACCTGTACCTTACTAGAAAAGTTCCC
CGAGACAACAGGATGCAGAAGAGGACAGATCAAATATTCCATCATGCACCCCGGGACTCACGTGTGGCCG
CACACAGGGCCCACAAACTGCAGGCTCCGAATGCACCTGGGCTTGGTGATTCCCAAGGAAGGCTGCAAGA
TTCGATGTGCCAACGAGACCAAGACCTGGGAGGAAGGCAAGGTGCTCATCTTTGATGACTCCTTTGAGCA
CGAGGTATGGCAGGATGCCTCATCTTTCCGGCTGATATTCATCGTGGATGTGTGGCATCCGGAACTGACA
CCACAGCAGAGACGCAGCCTTCCAGCAATTTGACAGTAAAGGTGGATACGGATCCGAA
