>Addgene plasmid #39094 | ASPH | addgene partial sequence | sequence record 51861 | T7_term
TAGCAGCCGGATCTCAGTGGTGGTGGTGGTGGTGCTCGAGTGCGGCCGCAAGCTTGTCGACGGAGCTCGA
ATTCGGATCCGTATCCACCTTTACTGTCAAATTGCTGGAAGGCTGCGTCTCTGCTGTGGTGTCAGTTCCG
GATGCCACACATCCACGATGAATATCAGCCGGAAAGATGAGGCATCCTGCCATACCTCGTGCTCAAAGGA
GTCATCAAAGATGAGCACCTTGCCTTCCTCCCAGGTCTTGGTCTCGTTGGCACATCGAATCTTGCAGCCT
TCCTTGGGAATCACCAAGCCCAGGTGCATTCGGAGCCTGCAGTTTGTGGGCCCTGTGTGCGGCCACACGT
GAGTCCCGGGGTGCATGATGGAATATTTGATCTGTCCTCTTCTGCATCCTGTTGTCTCGGGGAACTTTTC
TAGTAAGGTACAGGTTTTAGGAGCTCCTTTGCAGGCATTTTCATTTCTTCTTCCTTGCTGCCACAGCGTG
AACTGGCTCCAGTCCCCTTTTTCCCTCAGGTTTTCATCCTCAGGCAGGAAGAGACCTTTGGCTTTATCCA
TCACTGCAAGGCCTTCATCTCGGATTAACTTCCAGTTTCTTTCTAAAGACTTTACTAACTCTGTGTAGCC
CGTTTCTTTTGGGGTCCACCAAGGCTGTGCTTTCAGTCCATTCACATTGTAGAGTGAGCGCATGGATTGG
AAGTACAGGTTCTCGGTACCCAGATCTACACCAGAAGAATGATGATGATGATGGTGCATATGTATATCTC
CTTCTTAAAGTTAAACAAAATTATTTCTAGAGGGGAATTGTTATCCGCTCACAATTCCCCTATAGTGAGT
CGTATTTAATTTCGCG
