>Addgene plasmid #39094 | ASPH | addgene partial sequence | sequence record 51862 | T7 5'-TAATACGACTCACTATAGGG-3'
TATTTTGTTTACTTTAAGAAGGAGATATACATATGCACCATCATCATCATCATTCTTCTGGTGTAGATCT
GGGTACCGAGAACCTGTACTTCCAATCCATGCGCTCACTCTACAATGTGAATGGACTGAAAGCACAGCCT
TGGTGGACCCCAAAAGAAACGGGCTACACAGAGTTAGTAAAGTCTTTAGAAAGAAACTGGAAGTTAATCC
GAGATGAAGGCCTTGCAGTGATGGATAAAGCCAAAGGTCTCTTCCTGCCTGAGGATGAAAACCTGAGGGA
AAAAGGGGACTGGAGCCAGTTCACGCTGTGGCAGCAAGGAAGAAGAAATGAAAATGCCTGCAAAGGAGCT
CCTAAAACCTGTACCTTACTAGAAAAGTTCCCCGAGACAACAGGATGCAGAAGAGGACAGATCAAATATT
CCATCATGCACCCCGGGACTCACGTGTGGCCGCACACAGGGCCCACAAACTGCAGGCTCCGAATGCACCT
GGGCTTGGTGATTCCCAAGGAAGGCTGCAAGATTCGATGTGCCAACGAGACCAAGACCTGGGAGGAAGGC
AAGGTGCTCATCTTTGATGACTCCTTTGAGCACGAGGTATGGCAGGATGCCTCATCTTTCCGGCTGATAT
TCATCGTGGATGTGTGGCATCCGGAACTGACACCACAGCAGAGACGCAGCCTTCCAGCAATTTGACAGTA
AAGGTGGATACGGATCCGAATTCGAGCTCCGTCGACAAGCTTGCGGCCGCACTCGAGCACCACCACCACC
ACCACTGAGATCCGGCTGCTAACAAAGCCCGAAAGGAAGCTGAGTTGGCTGCTGCCACCGCTGAGCAATA
ACTAGCATAACCCCCTTGGGGCCTCTA
