[The description below was written by a language model from this plasmid's Addgene catalogue record.]
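Description:
ASPH is a bacterial expression plasmid built on the pNIC28-Bsa4 backbone from the Structural Genomics Consortium. It carries a fragment of the human ASPH gene, which encodes aspartate beta-hydroxylase (also known as aspartyl/asparaginyl beta-hydroxylase, and related through alternative isoforms to junctin, junctate and humbug). The plasmid is maintained in E. coli under kanamycin selection and is recorded as low copy. The record does not name the origin of replication, and no feature table is provided.

The insert is about 688 bp, far shorter than a full-length ASPH coding sequence. This fits the depositor's note that the construct was made for structure determination and may not contain the full ORF, so it most likely encodes a single domain or truncated region chosen for crystallisation. The record links the construct to a deposited protein structure, but it does not give the residue boundaries. The fragment was introduced by ligation-independent cloning and is fused at its N terminus to a His tag followed by a TEV protease site. This arrangement allows purification by immobilised metal affinity chromatography and then proteolytic removal of the tag to leave near-native protein.

The promoter is not stated explicitly. However, the listed sequencing primers are T7 and T7-terminator, which indicates that the insert sits in a T7 promoter/terminator expression cassette. Protein production would therefore need an E. coli host that supplies T7 RNA polymerase, whereas the listed Mach1 strain serves for propagation. The construct is typically used for recombinant overexpression and purification of this ASPH fragment for structural and biochemical studies.
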