Addgene plasmid #39094: ASPH
Purpose: Bacterial expression for structure determination; may not be full ORF
Depositing lab: Nicola Burgess-Brown. Depositing organization: University of Oxford.
Backbone
  Vector backbone: pNIC28-Bsa4
  Backbone manufacturer: SGC
  Vector type: Bacterial Expression
Growth in bacteria
  Bacterial resistance: Kanamycin, 50 μg/mL
  Growth temperature: 37°C
  Growth strain: Mach1
  Copy number: Low Copy
Gene/Insert
  Gene/Insert name: ASPH (alt names: aspartate beta-hydroxylase isoform a; junctin isoform 1; PDB:3RCQ)
  Species: H. sapiens (human)
  Insert size (bp): 688
  Entrez Gene: ASPH (a.k.a. AAH, BAH, CASQ2BP1, FDLAB, HAAH, JCTN, junctin)
  Tag / fusion protein: His Tev (N terminal on insert)
  Cloning method: Ligation Independent Cloning
  Sequencing primers: 5′ T7; 3′ T7-term
Terms and licenses: Academic/Nonprofit Terms; Industry Terms: Not Available to Industry
Depositor comments: http://www.thesgc.org/structures/3RCQ/ Alt_Gene_1=aspartate beta-hydroxylase isoform a; junctin isoform 1; junctate; aspartyl/asparaginyl-beta-hydroxylase; peptide-aspartate beta-dioxygenase; humbug
How to cite: ASPH was a gift from Nicola Burgess-Brown (Addgene plasmid # 39094 ; http://n2t.net/addgene:39094 ; RRID:Addgene_39094)
